>Addgene plasmid #245148 | pJAK139 | addgene full sequence | sequence record 495303 | Addgene NGS Result
GTGCACCAATTTTTTACTTTTCTATTTTAGAATCTAGCATTTCCAATGCTTACTAATACTATTTTTGATT
TTTAACTTGTTTTAAAAAAGCACCTACTAATTAGGATTCTAGCTCTATATTCTAGTTATACATTCTCTAT
ATTCTAGCTCTATATTCTAGTTATACATTCTCTATATTCTAGCTCTATATTCTAGTTATACATTCTCTAT
ATTCTAGCTCTATATTCTAGTTATACATTCTCTATATTCTAGCTCTATATTCTAGTTATACATTCTCTAT
ATTCTAGCTCTATATTCTAGTTATACATTCTCTATATTCTAGCTCTATATTCTAGTTATACATTCTCTAA
AAAACATATATATATATACTACATATATATGTACAATTATTTTACCAAAAGAAATTTTTAAAACGGCTTA
ATTTCAATACTTTGATGCCATTTTTTTTTTGCAATTCTCGTACAATTATTTTACCAAAAGAAATTTTTAT
TAATTAGTTTTTTTGCATAAAAATAGGACTAGAAAATCAATTCTAATCCTATCAAAAATCTACTTGTTTA
ATCTATATGTATAGTACATAAATCCTCTATCATTTATTTTAGTTTCCCATACATCTAAAATTTTAGTATC
TAATAAAGATTCTATCATATTTGAAATTCTTTGCTGTGTTACTCCTAAATCTTTTGCTAATTCCTCTTGA
TTAATTCTTAATATATTTCCTTTTATTTTATCATCTTTGACCAATAAATCTTGCTTATATCTCATATGAG
TATATAATCTTAATTCTTCAGTTGAAATTATTCCCCAAATTACTGCCATGGTAACAAAGTAACTAATAGT
ATATTGTTTATCTATATTACATCTAACTTCTTTTACATTGTATGTATCTTTTATTCCTAGCTTTGTAACA
CCTTTTGTTTTTGTAATATAATCATTATGTTGAAGTTCTTTTAATGTTTCTCTTAATGTCTTTTCACTCA
TAACAATGTTTTTAACTTTCTTCTTACGTTTATAGGTTATCAGCTCCATTATATCGTCTATGTTTAATTC
TCTATCTTTATTGTTAAGTAACACATTATAGATAAACAATTGATTACCAGTCATTATTTTAACCCCTTTC
CTATTCTTATATTTCAAATCCTTTGAGTGCTTATGTGGCATATTGAACAAAGTATCTTCATCACTATATA
TAAAATCTGATTCTATTTTATTCCAACAATCACTATTAAACTCACAACCTGTACAACCAAAATTAACCGT
TTTAAGCTTCTCATACATATACTTGACTTGATATTCTAGCTCACTATTTGAAAGACTATTTTGTGATATA
TAGTTCCATTCTCTAGCAACGGATATTACTTGACTTAAACTTTTATTCCTCAATCTTAAAGTCACAACTA
TTTTTTGCAAATCTAGGTTTTTATGTCCATCTTTACTACCATTTTTTAAAATATCTACTATACAATTTGG
TAGCTTACTATCTAATATATATTTTGTATTAGTATTACCTACTGTTTTTACATCTTTGCAATATTTTTTA
GCTAACTTTTCTATGTCATATCTATATATATTTTTGTCTTGGTGTATTATTTTTACTTGTTTAGTAGTAT
TTTTAATATTATATGTATAAGGTACTCTTAATACTTGAGTAGATAAATTTGCTTGTTTATCTGCACCCAA
TTTATTTATTAATGTATTTGTAACTTCTGATACTAACTTAATGTTATTAGTTTTATTAATTAGCACATAA
ACATGGAATCCATTTCCACTATCAACTAGGATATGATAATGTAATCCTATCTTAGTAAATAAATTAATTA
TATCTTTATAATTAAAACCTTGTCCTAATTCTTTTTTGTCAAAATCAAATCCTAATGCATATCTATTTAT
TAAGTTTTCATTGGTTCCTGCTTTTCCATCAGTTGTACATAGGTTAAAAAATGTATTTTCATAATAAATA
TTTTTTGCGAAGGTAAATTCTACTATATCATCTATATTTTTAAAAAAAGTTGTTTTACTATATTCTTTAA
ATTCTTCTCCGAGTTCTAATTGTTTACTATTACTTTTATTATTTTGAAATACTCTAACATATTCATTATC
AATAAGATTATTTCCTTGTCCTATACCATCTCTAAATACTGCCATTAGAAATTTTTTCAACTTATATTTT
GAATCTAATTGTTCCATATATTTATTATCTCCTTATCTAGTTTTTTTAAGAGATAACACTACATTAAATA
TATACTTATTGACTAATCAACTTTTACAACTATTGAATAATTTTAGCTTAGTATGTATAATAATATTGTT
AAGATGCTAAAATTGATAGCAATATTATTATATAACTACAGATACTTAATCAGTTAGACCGATATTGGAG
TTGGTAGCTCCATAAACTCAATTGGTAGTTGAGTTGTCATTGTCTAGTAGTATTATCTCATTTTGTTGTT
ATCTTAAAATATTATTTTAAAAATACTCTGCTTGGTCGGCTTAGGGTATTTTTTTTGTTTAATTCCAATA
TTGGTTCAAACTCCTGTGTAATACTTTTGACACTTCCATCTGTATTGAATTGACAGTTGATATGGTATCT
CATTATTGGCTTGTTCTTATGTTTTTCTATGTATTTATTTTTTACTTTCAAATAATTTGTATTTCCATTT
TTAGTTATGTTTAACACACTATCCTTATTACTCAATAAAATTATTTTTTGTTTTAACATATGATTTATAG
AATCTAAAAATTGATATTGACTTATAATAGTACTTTCTACCTCTCTAGCTTTTTCTAGTGTTTCAAATTC
TTCAAACTCTGCTATATTGCTATAGTATAGCTTATCATTAATAATATTATCTGACAACTTTAATTCCATT
TTATAAAACAATTCCAAGTTATGTATAAAATTTTTAATGTTACAACATATAGACTTATTATTTGTTCTTA
TATGGTATCTCCATTTACTACTTCTAGCTCTCATGTTATATGCACAACTACTCCCAACATAAACATATAT
TGCTTGTTCTAACTCATATTTTTGTAAAATTTCAACATCATATCCAGTCAAATCGTACTCTCTCTTATAT
ACAAATGGTTTTTCTAATTTTTTGTTCAATAAATCTCCTCCTATTTCTTACTTAATTTAGCTAAAAATCT
ATTTATATTTCACCTCCTTTTTGACTTTAAGCCTACGAATACCATATTTATGATTATAACATCTTCTATT
TTTCCCAAATCCTTACATCTCCCCTAATTTTTAGACTTAAGGGCGAATTCTGCATCAAGCTAGCTTGGTA
CCGCGGCCGCATTATTAAAAAAAATTACAATTTTGTTACTTTTTTGTATACATAAATATTAAAAAAATAA
AATATAAGAAAAAGTTTATATCTTTTGGTTAATTATTACAATAAGTCTCATTTATTGAAATAATATCAAA
TATATATTATAATTGGTAAATAAGGAAAAAATAATAAGAGCTCGGACAATAGAAAAGGAGGTACTTATAT
GTCAGTTATAGATTCGATACTTGACAAAGCAGATGAGCAAGAAATAAAGAAATTGAATGTTATAGTAGAT
AAAATAGATGCATTAGAAGATAGTATGAAAAATCTATCATATGAAGAACTAAAAGACATGACAGCTATAT
TTAAAAATAGACTTAAAAAAGGTGAAACCTTAGATGATATACTTCCAGAAGCATTTGCTGTAGTAAGAGA
AGTATCAAAAAGAAAATTGGGAATGCGTCAATATAGAGTTCAATTAATTGGTGGAATAGTAATACATCAA
GGAAAGATAGCAGAGATGAAAACTGGTGAAGGTAAAACTCTAGTTGAAGTAGCACCAGTATATTTAAATG
CCCTTACAGGTAAGGGTGTACATGTAATCACAGTAAATGATTACCTGGCAGAACGTGATAAGGAGCTTAT
GAGCCCAGTTTATGAATCTCTTGGAATGACAGTAGGAGTAATTATATCTAACCAAGACCCAAATATAAGA
AAACAACAATATAAATGTGATATAACTTATGGTACAAATAGTGAATTTGGATTTGATTATTTAAGAGATA
ATATGGTGCCAGATTTATCTCATAAAGTACAAAGGGAACTAAATTTTGCTATAGTAGATGAAGTTGACTC
AATATTAATAGATGAAGCCAGAACTCCACTTATTATTGCAGGAGATGGTGATGAAGATTTAAAACTTTAT
GAGTTAGCAAATAGCTTTGTAAAAACTGTTAAAGAAGAAGACTTTGAGCTGGACAGAAAAGATAAAACTA
TAGCATTAACAGCAAGTGGTATAAGTAAAGCTGAGTCATTTTTTGGTATAACAAACCTTACTGATATAAA
GAACATAGAATTATATCATCATATAAATCAAGCTTTAAGAGGTCATAAGCTTATGGAAAAAGATGTTGAC
TATGTTATTTCAAATGGAGAAGTAATGATAGTTGACGAATTTACAGGAAGAGTAATGGATGGTAGAAGAT
ATACAGATGGACTTCACCAAGCTATAGAAGCAAAAGAAGGTGTTGAGATAAAGAATGAATCTAAAACTAT
GGCTACTGTGACTTATCAAAATTTCTTCAGACTATATGAAAAACTTTCTGGTATGACTGGTACTGCAAAG
ACAGAAGAAGGGGAATTTGAGTCAATCTATAAATTAAATGTTGTCCAAATACCAACTAATAGACCAGTTA
TTAGAGCTGATTTACATGATAAGGTATTTAAAACAGAAGAAGAAAAGTATAGTGCTGTTGTAGAAGAAAT
AATAAGGATACATAAGACTAGACAGCCAATACTTGTGGGAACAGTTTCTGTTGAAAAATCTGAGAAGCTG
TCTAAAATGCTTAAAAAACAAGGTATTAAGCATCAAGTCTTAAATGCTAAACAACATGATAAAGAGGCAG
AGATAATTTCTAAAGCCGGTAAATTAGATGCTATAACGATTGCTACAAATATGGCAGGTAGAGGAACAGA
TATTTCTCTAGGTGCAGGAGATAAAGAAGAAGAACAAGAAGTTAAAGATTTAGGTGGACTTTATGTTATA
GGAACAGAAAGACACGAATCAAGAAGAATTGATAATCAGCTTAGAGGGCGTTCTGGTCGTCAAGGAGACC
CAGGTACATCAAGATTCTTTGTAAGTCTTGAAGATGATGTAATAAAGCTTTATGGTGGAAAAACTATAGA
GAAACTTATGAAGAGAACAAGTTCAAACGAAAATACGGCTATTGAAAGTAAAGCACTTACAAGAGCTATA
GAAAGAGCGCAAAAAGGTGTAGAAGGTAAAAATTTTGAAATAAGAAAAAATGTTCTTAAATATGATGATA
CTATTAATGAGCAAAGAAAAGTTATATATAATGAAAGAAATAAAGTGTTAAATGATGAAGATATACAAGA
AGATATTCAAAAAATGGTTAAAGACATCATACAAGAAGCAGGAGAAACTTATTTAATTGGAAGAAAAAGA
GATTATTATGGATATTTTAAACATTTATATAGTACATTTATGCCAGCAGATACATTACTAATACCTGGTG
TAGATAAAAAAAGTGTCCAAGAGATAATTGATAGCACATATGAAATTTCAAAAAGAGTTTATGACTTGAA
AAAGATGATGCTTGGTATTGATAAGGTTGCAGAGTTAGAAAAAACAGTACTTTTAAAAGTGGTTGATCAA
TACTGGATAGATCATATAGATGCTATGGAACAGTTAAAACAGTATATAGGTCTTAAATCTTATGCTCAAA
AAGACCCATTTAAGGAATATGCTTTAGAAGGATATGACATGTTTGAAGCTTTAAATAAAAATATAAGGGA
AGCAACAGTGCAATACTTATATAAATTTAACCTCGAGGCAGCTGCTGTATCTAAAGGAGAAGAAGATAAT
ATGGCTATAATTAAAGAATTTATGAGATTTAAAGTTCATATGGAAGGATCTGTTAATGGACATGAATTTG
AAATAGAAGGAGAAGGAGAAGGAAGACCTTATGAAGGTACTCAAACAGCTAAATTAAAAGTAACTAAAGG
TGGTCCATTACCATTTGCATGGGATATATTAAGTCCTCAATTTATGTATGGATCTAAAGCATATGTTAAA
CATCCTGCTGATATACCTGATTATTTAAAATTATCATTTCCAGAAGGTTTTAAATGGGAAAGAGTTATGA
ATTTTGAAGATGGTGGAGTAGTTACTGTAACACAAGATAGTTCATTACAAGATGGAGATTTTATATATAA
AGTTAAATTAAGAGGTACTAATTTTCCATCTGATGGACCAGTAATGCAAAAGAAAACTATGGGATGGGAA
GCATCATCTGAAAGAATGTATCCAGAAGATGGAGCATTAAAAGGTGAAATTAAACAAAGATTAAAATTAA
AAGATGGAGGTCATTATGATGCTGAAGTTAAGACTACATATAAAGCTAAGAAACCAGTTCAATTACCAGG
TGCATATAATGTTAATATTAAATTAGATATAACTTCTCATAATGAAGATTATACTATAGTTGAACAATAT
GAAAGAGCAGAAGGAAGACATTCAACAGGAGGTATGGATGAATTATATAAATAAGGATCCACTAGTAACG
GCCGCCAGTGTGCTGGAATTCGCCCTTAGGCTGCGCTAGGGACCTCTTTAGCTCCTTGGAAGCTGTCAGT
AGTAGGGGATCGGTCTTGCCTTGCTCGTCGGTGATGTACTTCACCAGCTCCGCGAAGTCGCTCTTCTTGA
TGGAGCGCATGGGGACGTGCTTGGCAATCACGCGCACCCCCCGGCCGTTTTAGCGGCTAAAAAAGTCATG
GCTCTGCCCTCGGGCGGACCACGCCCATCATGACCTTGCCAAGCTCGTCCTGCTTCTCTTCGATCTTCGC
CAGCAGGGCGAGGATCGTGGCATCACCGAACCGCGCCGTGCGCGGGTCGTCGGTGAGCCAGAGTTTCAGC
AGGCCGCCCAGGCGGCCCAGGTCGCCATTGATGCGGGCCAGCTCGCGGACGTGCTCATAGTCCACGACGC
CCGTGATTTTGTAGCCCTGGCCGACGGCCAGCAGGTAGGCCGACAGGCTCATGCCGGCCGCCGCCGCCTT
TTCCTCAATCGCTCTTCGTTCGTCTGGAAGGCAGTACACCTTGATAGGTGGGCTGCCCTTCCTGGTTGGC
TTGGTTTCATCAGCCATCCGCTTGCCCTCATCTGTTACGCCGGCGGTAGCCGGCCAGCCTCGCAGAGCAG
GATTCCCGTTGAGCACCGCCAGGTGCGAATAAGGGACAGTGAAGAAGGAACACCCGCTCGCGGGTGGGCC
TACTTCACCTATCCTGCCCGGCTGACGCCGTTGGATACACCAAGGAAAGTCTACACGAACCCTTTGGCAA
AATCCTGTATATCGTGCGAAAAAGGATGGATATACCGAAAAAATCGCTATAATGACCCCGAAGCAGGAAG
GGCGAATTCTGCAGATCTGACCGGTCTCTGAAAATATAAAAACCACAGATTGATACTAAAACCTTGGTTG
TGTTGCTTTTCGGGGCTTAAATCAAGGAAAAATCCTTGTTTTAAGCCTTTCAAAAAGAAACACAAGGTCT
TTGTACTAACCTGTGGTTATGTATAAAATTGTAGATTTTAGGGTAACAAAAAACACCGTATTTCTACGAT
GTTTTTGCTTAAATACTTGTTTTTAGTTACAGACAAACCTGAAGTTAACTATTTATCAATTCCTGCAATT
CGTTTACAAAACGGCAAATGTGAAATCCGTCACATACTGCGTGATGAACTTGAATTGCCAAAGGAAGTAT
AATTTTGTTATCTTCTTTATAATATTTCCCCATAGTAAAAATAGGAATCAAATAATCATATCCTTTCTGC
AAATTCAGATTAAAGCCATCGAAGGTTGACCACGGTATCATAGATACATTAAAAATGTTTTCCGGAGCAT
TTGGCTTTCCTTCCATTCTATGATTGTTTCCATACCGTTGCGTATCACTTTCATAATCTGCTAAAAATGA
TTTAAAGTCAGACTTACACTCAGTCCAAAGGCTGGAAAATGTTTCAGTATCATTGTGAAATATTGTATAG
CTTGGTATCATCTCATCATATATCCCCAATTCACCATCTTGATTGATTGCCGTCCTAAACTCTGAATGGC
GGTTTACAATCATTGCAATATAATAAAGCATTGCAGGATATAGTTTCATTCCCTTTTCCTTTATTTGTGT
GATATCCACTTTAACGGTCATGCTGTAGGTACAAGGTACACTTGCAAAGTAGTGGTCAAAATACTCTTTT
CTGTTCCAACTATTTTTATCAATTTTTTCAAATACCATCTAAGTTCCCTCTCAAATTCAAGTTTATCGCT
CTAATGAACAAAGATATTATACCACATTTTTGTGAATTTTTCAACTTGCCCACTTCGACTGCACTCCCGA
CTTAATAACTTCTTGAACACTTGCCGAAAAAGAAAAACTGCCGGGTACGTACCCGGGGATCGATCCCCGG
CCGAGCGCTCTTCCGCTTCCTCGCTCACTGACTCGCTGCGCTCGGTCGTTCGGCTGCGGCGAGCGGTATC
AGCTCACTCAAAGGCGGTAATACGGTTATCCACAGAATCAGGGGATAACGCAGGAAAGAACATGTGAGCA
AAAGGCCAGCAAAAGGCCAGGAACCGTAAAAAGGCCGCGTTGCTGGCGTTTTTCCATAGGCTCCGCCCCC
CTGACGAGCATCACAAAAATCGACGCTCAAGTCAGAGGTGGCGAAACCCGACAGGACTATAAAGATACCA
GGCGTTTCCCCCTTGAAGCTCCCTCGTGCGCTCTCCTGTTCCGACCCTGCCGCTTACCGGATACCTGTCC
GCCTTTCTCCCTTCGGGAAGCGTGGCGCTTTCTCATAGCTCACGCTGTAGGTATCTCAGTTCGGTGTAGG
TCGTTCGCTCCAAGCTGGGCTGTGTGCACGAACCCCCCGTTCAGCCCGACCGCTGCGCCTTATCCGGTAA
CTATCGTCTTGAGTCCAACCCGGTAAGACACGACTTATCGCCACTGGCAGCAGCCACTGGTAACAGGATT
AGCAGAGCGAGGTATGTAGGCGGTGCTACAGAGTTCTTGAAGTGGTGGCCTAACTACGGCTACACTAGAA
GAACAGTATTTGGTATCTGCGCTCTGCTGAAGCCAGTTACCTTCGGAAAAAGAGTTGGTAGCTCTTGATC
CGGCAAACAAACCACCGCTGGTAGCGGTGGTTTTTTTGTTTGCAAGCAGCAGATTACGCGCAGAAAAAAA
GGATCTCAAGAAGATCCTTTGATCTTTTCTACGGGGTCTGACGCTCAGTGGAACGAAAACTCACGTTAAG
GGATTTTGGTCATGAAATGCAAGTTTCTAACTAACATACATCATAGTTACTAAACTATGGTAACTATAAT
TTTATTAACTATATTAAGCACTGATTAGTACTATAACTCAATATAAGCATATCCCCTGTATCGTAACTAG
AGAACCAAACGACGGAAAAAGCGATATAGATAAGTTTAGATA
Features (pLannotate 1.2.2; 8 found; start..end, strand, type, name):
   3344..3364    -  terminator     PGK1 terminator (fragment): S. cerevisae PGK1; transcription terminator for 3-phosphoglycerate kinase gene
   3499..5841    +  CDS            secA2: SECA2_CLOD6 - Experimental evidence at protein level: Swiss-Prot protein existence level 1. Part of the Sec protein translocase complex. Interacts with the SecYEG preprotein conducting channel. Has a central role in coupling the hydrolysis of ATP to the transfer of proteins into and across the cell membrane, serving as an ATP-driven molecular motor driving the stepwise translocation of polypeptide chains across the membrane. From Clostridioides difficile (strain 630) (Peptoclostridium difficile).
   5857..6561    +  CDS            mCherry: mCherry is a basic (constitutively fluorescent) red fluorescent protein published in 2004, derived from Discosoma sp.. It is reported to be a very rapidly-maturing monomer with low acid sensitivity.
   6653..6748    -  CDS            traI (fragment): TRAI6_ECOLX - Experimental evidence at protein level: Swiss-Prot protein existence level 1. The initiation process of transfer DNA synthesis requires the interaction of at least three plasmid-specific components (TraH, I, and J) at the transfer origin resulting in the assembly of a specialised nucleoprotein complex - the relaxosome. Site- and strand-specific cleavage at the transfer origin is dependent on TraI and TraJ. From Escherichia coli.
   6786..7157    -  CDS            traJ: oriT-recognizing protein; traJ
   7190..7299    -  oriT           oriT: incP origin of transfer
   7678..8298    -  CDS            catP: CAT2_CLOPF - Protein inferred from homology: Swiss-Prot protein existence level 3. This enzyme is an effector of chloramphenicol resistance in bacteria. From Clostridium perfringens.
   8661..9249    -  rep_origin     ori: high-copy-number ColE1/pMB1/pBR322/pUC origin of replication
