[The description below was written by a language model from this plasmid's Addgene catalogue record and pLannotate feature annotations shown in this document.]
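Description:
pJAK139 is a bacterial expression plasmid built on the pMTL960 backbone, an E. coli–Clostridium shuttle-type vector, and designed to express a fluorescently tagged secretion protein in Clostridioides difficile. In E. coli it replicates from a high-copy ColE1/pUC-type origin and is selected with chloramphenicol through catP, a chloramphenicol acetyltransferase gene of Clostridium perfringens origin. The annotated sequence also carries an IncP origin of transfer (oriT) with the adjacent traJ gene and a fragment of traI. These elements allow the plasmid to be mobilised by conjugation from a suitable E. coli donor into a recipient such as C. difficile. The roughly 9.5 kb sequence includes a large unannotated region upstream of the insert. A Gram-positive replicon would be expected in a vector of this kind, but the feature table does not identify one.

The payload, cloned between KpnI and BamHI sites, is a Pcwp2-secA2-mCherry cassette. Pcwp2 is described in the record as a constitutive promoter and is not itself annotated in the feature table. It drives the C. difficile strain 630 secA2 coding sequence, which is followed after a short gap by mCherry, consistent with the recorded C-terminal fusion to this monomeric red fluorescent protein. SecA2 is an accessory SecA ATPase of the Sec translocase, acting as the motor that couples ATP hydrolysis to the movement of polypeptides across the membrane via SecYEG. A very short match to the yeast PGK1 terminator just upstream of the insert is probably a spurious annotation hit.

The plasmid belongs to a set of genetic tools for C. difficile and related species. The fusion would suit visualising SecA2 expression or localisation, though the record does not state a specific application.
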