Addgene plasmid #245148: pJAK139
Purpose: Expression plasmid with the constitutive Pcwp2 promoter driving expression of the C. difficile secA2 gene and adding a C-term mCherry.
Depositing lab: Robert Fagan. Depositing organization: University of Sheffield. Publication: A set of genetic tools for use in Clostridioides difficile and related species. Fisher H, de Lussy Kubisa L, Jakhmola A, Walker E, Kirk JA, Oatley P, Chaudhuri RR, Douce GR, Ormsby MJ, Fagan RP. Microbiology (Reading). 2026 Feb;172(2). doi: 10.1099/mic.0.001665. PubMed 41712450.
Backbone
  Vector backbone: pMTL960
  Backbone manufacturer: Nigel P Minton
  Vector type: Bacterial Expression
Growth in bacteria
  Bacterial resistance: Chloramphenicol, 25 μg/mL
  Growth temperature: 37°C
  Growth strain: DH5alpha
  Copy number: High Copy
Gene/Insert
  Gene/Insert name: Pcwp2-secA2-mCherry
  Species: Synthetic
  Promoter: Pcwp2
  Tag / fusion protein: mCherry (C terminal on insert)
  Cloning method: Restriction Enzyme; 5′ cloning site KpnI (unknown if destroyed); 3′ cloning site BamHI (unknown if destroyed)
Terms and licenses: Academic/Nonprofit Terms; Industry Terms: Not Available to Industry
How to cite: pJAK139 was a gift from Robert Fagan (Addgene plasmid # 245148 ; http://n2t.net/addgene:245148 ; RRID:Addgene_245148)
